>Addgene plasmid #135724 | psiCHECK2-miR-489-3p | addgene full sequence | sequence record 322174 | Addgene NGS Result
AGATCTGCGCAGCACCATGGCCTGAAATAACCTCTGAAAGAGGAACTTGGTTAGGTACCTTCTGAGGCGG
AAAGAACCAGCTGTGGAATGTGTGTCAGTTAGGGTGTGGAAAGTCCCCAGGCTCCCCAGCAGGCAGAAGT
ATGCAAAGCATGCATCTCAATTAGTCAGCAACCAGGTGTGGAAAGTCCCCAGGCTCCCCAGCAGGCAGAA
GTATGCAAAGCATGCATCTCAATTAGTCAGCAACCATAGTCCCGCCCCTAACTCCGCCCATCCCGCCCCT
AACTCCGCCCAGTTCCGCCCATTCTCCGCCCCATGGCTGACTAATTTTTTTTATTTATGCAGAGGCCGAG
GCCGCCTCGGCCTCTGAGCTATTCCAGAAGTAGTGAGGAGGCTTTTTTGGAGGCCTAGGCTTTTGCAAAA
AGCTTGATTCTTCTGACACAACAGTCTCGAACTTAAGCTGCAGAAGTTGGTCGTGAGGCACTGGGCAGGT
AAGTATCAAGGTTACAAGACAGGTTTAAGGAGACCAATAGAAACTGGGCTTGTCGAGACAGAGAAGACTC
TTGCGTTTCTGATAGGCACCTATTGGTCTTACTGACATCCACTTTGCCTTTCTCTCCACAGGTGTCCACT
CCCAGTTCAATTACAGCTCTTAAGGCTAGAGTACTTAATACGACTCACTATAGGCTAGCCACCATGGCTT
CCAAGGTGTACGACCCCGAGCAACGCAAACGCATGATCACTGGGCCTCAGTGGTGGGCTCGCTGCAAGCA
AATGAACGTGCTGGACTCCTTCATCAACTACTATGATTCCGAGAAGCACGCCGAGAACGCCGTGATTTTT
CTGCATGGTAACGCTGCCTCCAGCTACCTGTGGAGGCACGTCGTGCCTCACATCGAGCCCGTGGCTAGAT
GCATCATCCCTGATCTGATCGGAATGGGTAAGTCCGGCAAGAGCGGGAATGGCTCATATCGCCTCCTGGA
TCACTACAAGTACCTCACCGCTTGGTTCGAGCTGCTGAACCTTCCAAAGAAAATCATCTTTGTGGGCCAC
GACTGGGGGGCTTGTCTGGCCTTTCACTACTCCTACGAGCACCAAGACAAGATCAAGGCCATCGTCCATG
CTGAGAGTGTCGTGGACGTGATCGAGTCCTGGGACGAGTGGCCTGACATCGAGGAGGATATCGCCCTGAT
CAAGAGCGAAGAGGGCGAGAAAATGGTGCTTGAGAATAACTTCTTCGTCGAGACCATGCTCCCAAGCAAG
ATCATGCGGAAACTGGAGCCTGAGGAGTTCGCTGCCTACCTGGAGCCATTCAAGGAGAAGGGCGAGGTTA
GACGGCCTACCCTCTCCTGGCCTCGCGAGATCCCTCTCGTTAAGGGAGGCAAGCCCGACGTCGTCCAGAT
TGTCCGCAACTACAACGCCTACCTTCGGGCCAGCGACGATCTGCCTAAGATGTTCATCGAGTCCGACCCT
GGGTTCTTTTCCAACGCTATTGTCGAGGGAGCTAAGAAGTTCCCTAACACCGAGTTCGTGAAGGTGAAGG
GCCTCCACTTCAGCCAGGAGGACGCTCCAGATGAAATGGGTAAGTACATCAAGAGCTTCGTGGAGCGCGT
GCTGAAGAACGAGCAGTAATTCTAGGCGATCGCTCGAGGCTGCCGTATATGTGATGTCACGCGGCCGCTG
GCCGCAATAAAATATCTTTATTTTCATTACATCTGTGTGTTGGTTTTTTGTGTGAGGATCTAAATGAGTC
TTCGGACCTCGCGGGGGCCGCTTAAGCGGTGGTTAGGGTTTGTCTGACGCGGGGGGAGGGGGAAGGAACG
AAACACTCTCATTCGGAGGCGGCTCGGGGTTTGGTCTTGGTGGCCACGGGCACGCAGAAGAGCGCCGCGA
TCCTCTTAAGCACCCCCCCGCCCTCCGTGGAGGCGGGGGTTTGGTCGGCGGGTGGTAACTGGCGGGCCGC
TGACTCGGGCGGGTCGCGCGCCCCAGAGTGTGACCTTTTCGGTCTGCTCGCAGACCCCCGGGCGGCGCCG
CCGCGGCGGCGACGGGCTCGCTGGGTCCTAGGCTCCATGGGGACCGTATACGTGGACAGGCTCTGGAGCA
TCCGCACGACTGCGGTGATATTACCGGAGACCTTCTGCGGGACGAGCCGGGTCACGCGGCTGACGCGGAG
CGTCCGTTGGGCGACAAACACCAGGACGGGGCACAGGTACACTATCTTGTCACCCGGAGGCGCGAGGGAC
TGCAGGAGCTTCAGGGAGTGGCGCAGCTGCTTCATCCCCGTGGCCCGTTGCTCGCGTTTGCTGGCGGTGT
CCCCGGAAGAAATATATTTGCATGTCTTTAGTTCTATGATGACACAAACCCCGCCCAGCGTCTTGTCATT
GGCGAATTCGAACACGCAGATGCAGTCGGGGCGGCGCGGTCCCAGGTCCACTTCGCATATTAAGGTGACG
CGTGTGGCCTCGAACACCGAGCGACCCTGCAGCGACCCGCTTAAAAGCTTGGCATTCCGGTACTGTTGGT
AAAGCCACCATGGCCGATGCTAAGAACATTAAGAAGGGCCCTGCTCCCTTCTACCCTCTGGAGGATGGCA
CCGCTGGCGAGCAGCTGCACAAGGCCATGAAGAGGTATGCCCTGGTGCCTGGCACCATTGCCTTCACCGA
TGCCCACATTGAGGTGGACATCACCTATGCCGAGTACTTCGAGATGTCTGTGCGCCTGGCCGAGGCCATG
AAGAGGTACGGCCTGAACACCAACCACCGCATCGTGGTGTGCTCTGAGAACTCTCTGCAGTTCTTCATGC
CAGTGCTGGGCGCCCTGTTCATCGGAGTGGCCGTGGCCCCTGCTAACGACATTTACAACGAGCGCGAGCT
GCTGAACAGCATGGGCATTTCTCAGCCTACCGTGGTGTTCGTGTCTAAGAAGGGCCTGCAGAAGATCCTG
AACGTGCAGAAGAAGCTGCCTATCATCCAGAAGATCATCATCATGGACTCTAAGACCGACTACCAGGGCT
TCCAGAGCATGTACACATTCGTGACATCTCATCTGCCTCCTGGCTTCAACGAGTACGACTTCGTGCCAGA
GTCTTTCGACAGGGACAAAACCATTGCCCTGATCATGAACAGCTCTGGGTCTACCGGCCTGCCTAAGGGC
GTGGCCCTGCCTCATCGCACCGCCTGTGTGCGCTTCTCTCACGCCCGCGACCCTATTTTCGGCAACCAGA
TCATCCCCGACACCGCTATTCTGAGCGTGGTGCCATTCCACCACGGCTTCGGCATGTTCACCACCCTGGG
CTACCTGATTTGCGGCTTTCGGGTGGTGCTGATGTACCGCTTCGAGGAGGAGCTGTTCCTGCGCAGCCTG
CAAGACTACAAAATTCAGTCTGCCCTGCTGGTGCCAACCCTGTTCAGCTTCTTCGCTAAGAGCACCCTGA
TCGACAAGTACGACCTGTCTAACCTGCACGAGATTGCCTCTGGCGGCGCCCCACTGTCTAAGGAGGTGGG
CGAAGCCGTGGCCAAGCGCTTTCATCTGCCAGGCATCCGCCAGGGCTACGGCCTGACCGAGACAACCAGC
GCCATTCTGATTACCCCAGAGGGCGACGACAAGCCTGGCGCCGTGGGCAAGGTGGTGCCATTCTTCGAGG
CCAAGGTGGTGGACCTGGACACCGGCAAGACCCTGGGAGTGAACCAGCGCGGCGAGCTGTGTGTGCGCGG
CCCTATGATTATGTCCGGCTACGTGAATAACCCTGAGGCCACAAACGCCCTGATCGACAAGGACGGCTGG
CTGCACTCTGGCGACATTGCCTACTGGGACGAGGACGAGCACTTCTTCATCGTGGACCGCCTGAAGTCTC
TGATCAAGTACAAGGGCTACCAGGTGGCCCCAGCCGAGCTGGAGTCTATCCTGCTGCAGCACCCTAACAT
TTTCGACGCCGGAGTGGCCGGCCTGCCCGACGACGATGCCGGCGAGCTGCCTGCCGCCGTCGTCGTGCTG
GAACACGGCAAGACCATGACCGAGAAGGAGATCGTGGACTATGTGGCCAGCCAGGTGACAACCGCCAAGA
AGCTGCGCGGCGGAGTGGTGTTCGTGGACGAGGTGCCCAAGGGCCTGACCGGCAAGCTGGACGCCCGCAA
GATCCGCGAGATCCTGATCAAGGCTAAGAAAGGCGGCAAGATCGCCGTGTAATAATTCTAGAGTCGGGGC
GGCCGGCCGCTTCGAGCAGACATGATAAGATACATTGATGAGTTTGGACAAACCACAACTAGAATGCAGT
GAAAAAAATGCTTTATTTGTGAAATTTGTGATGCTATTGCTTTATTTGTAACCATTATAAGCTGCAATAA
ACAAGTTAACAACAACAATTGCATTCATTTTATGTTTCAGGTTCAGGGGGAGGTGTGGGAGGTTTTTTAA
AGCAAGTAAAACCTCTACAAATGTGGTAAAATCGATAAGGATCCAGGTGGCACTTTTCGGGGAAATGTGC
GCGGAACCCCTATTTGTTTATTTTTCTAAATACATTCAAATATGTATCCGCTCATGAGACAATAACCCTG
ATAAATGCTTCAATAATATTGAAAAAGGAAGAGTATGAGTATTCAACATTTCCGTGTCGCCCTTATTCCC
TTTTTTGCGGCATTTTGCCTTCCTGTTTTTGCTCACCCAGAAACGCTGGTGAAAGTAAAAGATGCTGAAG
ATCAGTTGGGTGCACGAGTGGGTTACATCGAACTGGATCTCAACAGCGGTAAGATCCTTGAGAGTTTTCG
CCCCGAAGAACGTTTTCCAATGATGAGCACTTTTAAAGTTCTGCTATGTGGCGCGGTATTATCCCGTATT
GACGCCGGGCAAGAGCAACTCGGTCGCCGCATACACTATTCTCAGAATGACTTGGTTGAGTACTCACCAG
TCACAGAAAAGCATCTTACGGATGGCATGACAGTAAGAGAATTATGCAGTGCTGCCATAACCATGAGTGA
TAACACTGCGGCCAACTTACTTCTGACAACGATCGGAGGACCGAAGGAGCTAACCGCTTTTTTGCACAAC
ATGGGGGATCATGTAACTCGCCTTGATCGTTGGGAACCGGAGCTGAATGAAGCCATACCAAACGACGAGC
GTGACACCACGATGCCTGTAGCAATGGCAACAACGTTGCGCAAACTATTAACTGGCGAACTACTTACTCT
AGCTTCCCGGCAACAATTAATAGACTGGATGGAGGCGGATAAAGTTGCAGGACCACTTCTGCGCTCGGCC
CTTCCGGCTGGCTGGTTTATTGCTGATAAATCTGGAGCCGGTGAGCGTGGGTCTCGCGGTATCATTGCAG
CACTGGGGCCAGATGGTAAGCCCTCCCGTATCGTAGTTATCTACACGACGGGGAGTCAGGCAACTATGGA
TGAACGAAATAGACAGATCGCTGAGATAGGTGCCTCACTGATTAAGCATTGGTAACTGTCAGACCAAGTT
TACTCATATATACTTTAGATTGATTTAAAACTTCATTTTTAATTTAAAAGGATCTAGGTGAAGATCCTTT
TTGATAATCTCATGACCAAAATCCCTTAACGTGAGTTTTCGTTCCACTGAGCGTCAGACCCCGTAGAAAA
GATCAAAGGATCTTCTTGAGATCCTTTTTTTCTGCGCGTAATCTGCTGCTTGCAAACAAAAAAACCACCG
CTACCAGCGGTGGTTTGTTTGCCGGATCAAGAGCTACCAACTCTTTTTCCGAAGGTAACTGGCTTCAGCA
GAGCGCAGATACCAAATACTGTTCTTCTAGTGTAGCCGTAGTTAGGCCACCACTTCAAGAACTCTGTAGC
ACCGCCTACATACCTCGCTCTGCTAATCCTGTTACCAGTGGCTGCTGCCAGTGGCGATAAGTCGTGTCTT
ACCGGGTTGGACTCAAGACGATAGTTACCGGATAAGGCGCAGCGGTCGGGCTGAACGGGGGGTTCGTGCA
CACAGCCCAGCTTGGAGCGAACGACCTACACCGAACTGAGATACCTACAGCGTGAGCTATGAGAAAGCGC
CACGCTTCCCGAAGGGAGAAAGGCGGACAGGTATCCGGTAAGCGGCAGGGTCGGAACAGGAGAGCGCACG
AGGGAGCTTCCAGGGGGAAACGCCTGGTATCTTTATAGTCCTGTCGGGTTTCGCCACCTCTGACTTGAGC
GTCGATTTTTGTGATGCTCGTCAGGGGGGCGGAGCCTATGGAAAAACGCCAGCAACGCGGCCTTTTTACG
GTTCCTGGCCTTTTGCTGGCCTTTTGCTCACATGGCTCGAC
Features (pLannotate 1.2.2; 12 found; start..end, strand, type, name):
     62..419     +  promoter       SV40 promoter: SV40 enhancer and early promoter
    489..621     +  intron         chimeric intron: chimera between introns from human β-globin and immunoglobulin heavy chain genes
    666..684     +  promoter       T7 promoter: promoter for bacteriophage T7 RNA polymerase
    694..1629    +  CDS            hRluc: Renilla luciferase human codon-optimized
   1686..1734    +  polyA_signal   poly(A) signal: synthetic polyadenylation signal
   1743..2494    +  promoter       HSV TK promoter: herpes simplex virus thymidine kinase promoter
   2530..4182    +  CDS            luciferase: firefly luciferase; luc+; enhanced luc+ version of the luciferase gene AAS38485.1 42718124.0
   4226..4347    -  polyA_signal   SV40 poly(A) signal: SV40 polyadenylation signal
   4370..4438    -  CDS            large T antigen (fragment): large T antigen from SV40 (simian virus 40)
   4480..4584    +  promoter       AmpR promoter: bla
   4585..5445    +  CDS            AmpR: β-lactamase; bla; confers resistance to ampicillin, carbenicillin, and related antibiotics
   5616..6204    +  rep_origin     ori: high-copy-number ColE1/pMB1/pBR322/pUC origin of replication
