[The description below was written by a language model from this plasmid's Addgene catalogue record and pLannotate feature annotations shown in this document.]
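Description:
psiCHECK2-miR-489-3p is a mammalian dual-luciferase reporter plasmid built on the Promega psiCHECK-2 backbone and designed to measure the activity of the microRNA miR-489-3p. It is propagated in E. coli through a high-copy ColE1/pUC-type origin of replication and selected with ampicillin via the β-lactamase (AmpR) gene under its native bla promoter. It carries no mammalian selection marker in the annotated features, so it is suited to transient transfection.

The 6,271 nt sequence contains two independent reporter cassettes. In the first, the SV40 enhancer/early promoter, followed by a chimeric β-globin/immunoglobulin intron that improves expression, drives human codon-optimized Renilla luciferase (hRluc), terminated by a synthetic poly(A) signal; a T7 promoter just upstream of hRluc also allows in vitro transcription. The insert is a synthetic sequence that is the reverse complement of miR-489-3p, i.e. a perfectly complementary target site. It is not annotated in the feature table and the cloning sites are recorded as unknown. In psiCHECK-2 designs such sites are normally placed in the 3′ untranslated region of hRluc, which would correspond to the short gap between the hRluc coding sequence and the synthetic poly(A) signal. In the second cassette, the HSV thymidine kinase promoter drives firefly luciferase (luc+) with an SV40 poly(A) signal, providing an internal normalization control.

When miR-489-3p is active in transfected cells, it binds the complementary site and represses the Renilla transcript. The resulting drop in the Renilla-to-firefly luciferase ratio serves as a readout of miRNA activity.
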