Addgene plasmid #135724: psiCHECK2-miR-489-3p
Purpose: Mammalian expression vector, Luciferase reporter to test activity of miRNA (miR-489-3p)
Depositing lab: Florian Karreth. Depositing organization: H. Lee Moffitt Cancer Center and Research Institute.
Backbone
  Vector backbone: psiCHECK-2
  Backbone manufacturer: Promega
  Vector type: Mammalian Expression
Growth in bacteria
  Bacterial resistance: Ampicillin, 100 μg/mL
  Growth temperature: 37°C
  Growth strain: DH5alpha
  Copy number: High Copy
Gene/Insert
  Gene/Insert name: miR-489-3p reverse complement
  Species: Synthetic
  Cloning method: Restriction Enzyme; 5′ cloning site Unknown (unknown if destroyed); 3′ cloning site Unknown (unknown if destroyed)
Terms and licenses: Academic/Nonprofit Terms; Industry Terms: Not Available to Industry
How to cite: psiCHECK2-miR-489-3p was a gift from Florian Karreth (Addgene plasmid # 135724 ; http://n2t.net/addgene:135724 ; RRID:Addgene_135724)
